>Addgene plasmid #182718 | pcdna 3.1 DSG-3 Tailless Control | addgene full sequence | sequence record 359566 | Addgene NGS Result
GGGAGATCTCCCGATCCCCTATGGTGCACTCTCAGTACAATCTGCTCTGATGCCGCATAGTTAAGCCAGT
ATCTGCTCCCTGCTTGTGTGTTGGAGGTCGCTGAGTAGTGCGCGAGCAAAATTTAAGCTACAACAAGGCA
AGGCTTGACCGACAATTGCATGAAGAATCTGCTTAGGGTTAGGCGTTTTGCGCTGCTTCGCGATGTACGG
GCCAGATATACGCGTTGACATTGATTATTGACTAGTTATTAATAGTAATCAATTACGGGGTCATTAGTTC
ATAGCCCATATATGGAGTTCCGCGTTACATAACTTACGGTAAATGGCCCGCCTGGCTGACCGCCCAACGA
CCCCCGCCCATTGACGTCAATAATGACGTATGTTCCCATAGTAACGCCAATAGGGACTTTCCATTGACGT
CAATGGGTGGAGTATTTACGGTAAACTGCCCACTTGGCAGTACATCAAGTGTATCATATGCCAAGTACGC
CCCCTATTGACGTCAATGACGGTAAATGGCCCGCCTGGCATTATGCCCAGTACATGACCTTATGGGACTT
TCCTACTTGGCAGTACATCTACGTATTAGTCATCGCTATTACCATGGTGATGCGGTTTTGGCAGTACATC
AATGGGCGTGGATAGCGGTTTGACTCACGGGGATTTCCAAGTCTCCACCCCATTGACGTCAATGGGAGTT
TGTTTTGGCACCAAAATCAACGGGACTTTCCAAAATGTCGTAACAACTCCGCCCCATTGACGCAAATGGG
CGGTAGGCGTGTACGGTGGGAGGTCTATATAAGCAGAGCTCTCTGGCTAACTAGAGAACCCACTGCTTAC
TGGCTTATCGAAATTAATACGACTCACTATAGGGAGACCCAAGCTGGCTAGCGTTTAAACTTAAGCTTGG
TACCGAGCTCGGATCCACTAGTCCAGTGTGGTGGAATTCACTAGTGATTTATTCACCAGACACACCAGCA
ACAATGACCTGCCTCTTCCCTAGAGCCTTGGGGTCTCTGGCCCTCCTGATGGTGGTGCTGCTGGTACAGG
GGGAACTGCATGTGAAGCCGGGAGGACAGCACAGAGAAGATGGGACAGCATTGCAGCTGGCCAAAAGAAG
GTACAAACGTGAATGGGTGAAATTTGCAAAACCCTGCAGAGAAAGAGAAGACAACTCAAGACGAAACCCA
ATTGCCAAGATCACTTCAGATTTCCAAAAAAACCAGAAAATTACCTACCGCATTTCTGGAGTGGGAATTG
ATCAGCCTCCCTTTGGGATCTTTGTTGTTGACCCAAACAATGGTGATATCAACATAACAGCCATAGTTGA
TCGTGAGGAAACCCCAAGCTTCCTGATCACATGCCGTGCACTAAATGCCCTGGGACAGGATGTAGAGAGA
CCACTTATATTAACAGTGAAAATTTTAGACGTCAATGATAACCCTCCAATATTTTCACAAACCATATTCA
AGGGTGAAATTGAAGAAAATAGTGCTTCAAATTCCCTGGTAATGATCCTAAATGCCACGGATGCAGATGA
ACCAAACCATATGAACTCTAAAATTGCCTTCAAAATTGTCTCCCAGGAGCCCGCAGGCATGTCCATGTTC
CTCATCAGCAGAAACACCGGAGAAGTCCGCACTTTGACCAGTTCTCTTGATCGAGAGCAAATTAGTAGCT
ACCATCTGGTTGTGAGCGGTGCAGACAACGATGGAACAGGACTGTCAACTCAGTGTGAATGTAGTATTAA
AATTAAAGATGTCAATGACAACTTCCCAGTGCTCAGAGAGTCTCAGTATTCAGCACGTATTGAAGAAAAT
ACTTTGAATGCAGAGCTACTCCGATTTCAAGTGACAGACTGGGATGAAGAATACACAGATAATTGGTTGG
CTGTGTATTTCTTCACCTCTGGGAATGAGGGGAATTGGTTTGAAATTGAAACAGATCCTAGAACCAATGA
AGGCATCCTGAAGGTGGTTAAGGCTCTGGATTATGAACAAGTGCAGAGTATGCAGTTTAGTATTGCTGTC
AGAAACAAAGCTGAGTTCCACCAGTCAGTGATCTCTCAGTACCGAGTGCAGTCAACGCCAGTCACAATTC
AAGTCATTGATGTCCGAGAGGGAATCTCATTCCGTCCTCCTTCCAAGACATTTACTGTGCAAAGGGGTGT
AAGCACTAACAAATTAGTTGGTTACATCCTGGGGACATACCAAGCTACTGATGAGGACACGGGTAAAGCT
GCCTCCTCTGTCAGATATGTCCTGGGTCGTAATGATGGTGGTTTGCTTGTTATTGATTCAAAGACTGCTC
AGATCAAATTTGTCAAAAACATCGACCGAGATTCTACTTTCATAGTTAACAAGACAATTTCTGCTGAGGT
TCTGGCCATAGACGAAAACACTGGTAAGACCTCCACAGGCACAATATATGTGGAAGTGCCCAGTTTTAAT
GAAAACTGCCCGTCAGTTGTCCTCGAGAAGAAAGACATCTGTACTTCCTCACCTTCTGTGACCCTCTCAG
TGAGAACCCTGGACAGGGGTAAATACACTGGCCCCTACACAGTGTCCCTGGAGGAGCAGCCACTGAAGCT
GCCAGTCATGTGGACCATCACGACGCTGAATGCTACATCAGCTCTTCTACAAGCCCAGCAGCAAGTGTCT
CCAGGAGTGTACAATGTCCCAGTCATCGTGAAGGACAATCAGGATGGGCTGTGTGACACACCAGAGAGCT
TGACCCTGACAGTGTGTCAATGTGATGACCGGAGCATGTGCAGAGCCCCTATCCCGAGCAGAGAGCCTAA
CACATATGGGGAGTCATCCTGGAGGCTGGGGCCTGCTGCCATTGGCTTGATCCTGCTAGGACTCCTGATG
TTGCTATTGGCCCCACTTCTGCTTCTGACCTGTGACTGTGGGTCAGGTCCCATTGGAGGAGCAGCGACAG
GTGGCTTTATCCCAGTGCCCGATGGTTCGGAAGGTACAATTCATCAGTGGGGAATCGAAGGAGCTCAGCC
CGAAGACAAGGAAATCACAAATATTTGTGTTCCTCCAGTTACAACCAATGGAGCCGATTTTATGGAAAGC
TCTGAAGTTTGCACAAATACATATGCTGGTGGGACCATGGTAGAAGGTGCTTCAGGAATGGAAATGATTA
CCAAGCTGGGAGTCGAGATGGTGAGCAAGGGCGAGGAGACCACAATGGGCGTAATCAAGCCCGACATGAA
GATCAAGCTGAAGATGGAGGGCAACGTGAATGGCCACGCCTTCGTGATCGAGGGCGAGGGCGAGGGCAAG
CCCTACGACGGCACCAACACCATCAACCTGGAGGTGAAGGAGGGAGCCCCCCTGCCCTTCTCCTACGACA
TTCTGACCACCGCGTTCGCCTACGGCAACAGGGCCTTCACCAAGTACCCCGACGACATCCCCAACTACTT
CAAGCAGTCCTTCCCCGAGGGCTACTCTTGGGAGCGCACCATGACCTTCGAGGACAAGGGCATCGTGAAG
GTGAAGTCCGACATCTCCATGGAGGAGGACTCCTTCATCTACGAGATACACCTCAAGGGCGAGAACTTCC
CCCCCAACGGCCCCGTGATGCAGAAGAAGACCACCGGCTGGGACGCCTCCACCGAGAGGATGTACGTGCG
CGACGGCGTGCTGAAGGGCGACGTCAAGCACAAGCTGCTGCTGGAGGGCGGCGGCCACCACCGCGTTGAC
TTCAAGACCATCTACAGGGCCAAGAAGGCGGTGAAGCTGCCCGACTATCACTTTGTGGACCACCGCATCG
AGATCCTGAACCACGACAAGGACTACAACAAGGTGACCGTTTACGAGAGCGCCGTGGCCCGCAACTCCAC
CGACGGCATGGACGAGCTGTACAAGGGGCCAGGTGGTGCAGGGCCAGGTGGTGCAGGGCCAGGTGGTGCA
GGGCCAGGTGGTGCAGGGCCCGGTGGTGCAGGTCCAGGTGGTGCAGGTCCAGGTGGTGCAGGTCCAGGTG
GTGCTATGGTGAGCAAGGGCGAGGAGCTGTTCACCGGGGTGGTGCCCATCCTGGTCGAGCTGGACGGCGA
CGTAAACGGCCACAAGTTCAGCGTGTCCGGCGAGGGCGAGGGCGATGCCACCTACGGCAAGCTGACCCTG
AAGCTGATCTGCACCACCGGCAAGCTGCCCGTGCCCTGGCCCACCCTCGTGACCACCCTGGGCTACGGCC
TGCAGTGCTTCGCCCGCTACCCCGACCACATGAAGCAGCACGACTTCTTCAAGTCCGCCATGCCCGAAGG
CTACGTCCAGGAGCGCACCATCTTCTTCAAGGACGACGGCAACTACAAGACCCGCGCCGAGGTGAAGTTC
GAGGGCGACACCCTGGTGAACCGCATCGAGCTGAAGGGCATCGACTTCAAGGAGGACGGCAACATCCTGG
GGCACAAGCTGGAGTACAACTACAACAGCCACAACGTCTATATCACCGCCGACAAGCAGAAGAACGGCAT
CAAGGCCAACTTCAAGATCCGCCACAACATCGAGGACGGCGGCGTGCAGCTCGCCGACCACTACCAGCAG
AACACCCCCATCGGCGACGGCCCCGTGCTGCTGCCCGACAACCACTACCTGAGCTACCAGTCCAAACTGA
GCAAAGACCCCAACGAGAAGCGCGATCACATGGTCCTGCTGGAGTTCGTGACCGCCGCCGGGATCACTCT
CGGCATGGACGAGCTGTACAAGGCGGCCGCTCGAGTCTAGAGGGCCCGTTTAAACCCGCTGATCAGCCTC
GACTGTGCCTTCTAGTTGCCAGCCATCTGTTGTTTGCCCCTCCCCCGTGCCTTCCTTGACCCTGGAAGGT
GCCACTCCCACTGTCCTTTCCTAATAAAATGAGGAAATTGCATCGCATTGTCTGAGTAGGTGTCATTCTA
TTCTGGGGGGTGGGGTGGGGCAGGACAGCAAGGGGGAGGATTGGGAAGACAATAGCAGGCATGCTGGGGA
TGCGGTGGGCTCTATGGCTTCTGAGGCGGAAAGAACCAGCTGGGGCTCTAGGGGGTATCCCC
[124 nt withheld, positions 5033-5156]
C
[91 nt withheld, positions 5158-5248]
A
[49 nt withheld, positions 5250-5298]
CCTTTGACGTTGGAGTCCACGTTCTTT
[37 nt withheld, positions 5326-5362]
ACCCTATCTCGGTCTATTCTTTTGATTTATAAGGGATTTTGCCGATTTCGGCCTATTGGTTAAAAAATGA
GCTGATTTAACAAAAATTTAACGCGAATTAATTCTGTGGAATGTGTGTCAGTTAGGGTGTGGAAAGTCCC
CAGGCTCCCCAGCAGGCAGAAGTATGCAAAGCATGCATCTCAATTAGTCAGCAACCAGGTGTGGAAAGTC
CCCAGGCTCCCCAGCAGGCAGAAGTATGCAAAGCATGCATCTCAATTAGTCAGCAACCATAGTCCCGCCC
CTAACTCCGCCCATCCCGCCCCTAACTCCGCCCAGTTCCGCCCATTCTCCGCCCCATGGCTGACTAATTT
TTTTTATTTATGCAGAGGCCGAGGCCGCCTCTGCCTCTGAGCTATTCCAGAAGTAGTGAGGAGGCTTTTT
TGGAGGCCTAGGCTTTTGCAAAAAGCTCCCGGGAGCTTGTATATCCATTTTCGGATCTGATCAAGAGACA
GGATGAGGATCGTTTCGCATGATTGAACAAGATGGATTGCACGCAGGTTCTCCGGCCGCTTGGGTGGAGA
GGCTATTCGGCTATGACTGGGCACAACAGACAATCGGCTGCTCTGATGCCGCCGTGTTCCGGCTGTCAGC
GCAGGGGCGCCCGGTTCTTTTTGTCAAGACCGACCTGTCCGGTGCCCTGAATGAACTGCAGGACGAGGCA
GCGCGGCTATCGTGGCTGGCCACGACGGGCGTTCCTTGCGCAGCTGTGCTCGACGTTGTCACTGAAGCGG
GAAGGGACTGGCTGCTATTGGGCGAAGTGCCGGGGCAGGATCTCCTGTCATCTCACCTTGCTCCTGCCGA
GAAAGTATCCATCATGGCTGATGCAATGCGGCGGCTGCATACGCTTGATCCGGCTACCTGCCCATTCGAC
CACCAAGCGAAACATCGCATCGAGCGAGCACGTACTCGGATGGAAGCCGGTCTTGTCGATCAGGATGATC
TGGACGAAGAGCATCAGGGGCTCGCGCCAGCCGAACTGTTCGCCAGGCTCAAGGCGCGCATGCCCGACGG
CGAGGATCTCGTCGTGACCCATGGCGATGCCTGCTTGCCGAATATCATGGTGGAAAATGGCCGCTTTTCT
GGATTCATCGACTGTGGCCGGCTGGGTGTGGCGGACCGCTATCAGGACATAGCGTTGGCTACCCGTGATA
TTGCTGAAGAGCTTGGCGGCGAATGGGCTGACCGCTTCCTCGTGCTTTACGGTATCGCCGCTCCCGATTC
GCAGCGCATCGCCTTCTATCGCCTTCTTGACGAGTTCTTCTGAGCGGGACTCTGGGGTTCGAAATGACCG
ACCAAGCGACGCCCAACCTGCCATCACGAGATTTCGATTCCACCGCCGCCTTCTATGAAAGGTTGGGCTT
CGGAATCGTTTTCCGGGACGCCGGCTGGATGATCCTCCAGCGCGGGGATCTCATGCTGGAGTTCTTCGCC
CACCCCAACTTGTTTATTGCAGCTTATAATGGTTACAAATAAAGCAATAGCATCACAAATTTCACAAATA
AAGCATTTTTTTCACTGCATTCTAGTTGTGGTTTGTCCAAACTCATCAATGTATCTTATCATGTCTGTAT
ACCGTCGACCTCTAGCTAGAGCTTGGCGTAATCATGGTCATAGCTGTTTCCTGTGTGAAATTGTTATCCG
CTCACAATTCCACACAACATACGAGCCGGAAGCATAAAGTGTAAAGCCTGGGGTGCCTAATGAGTGAGCT
AACTCACATTAATTGCGTTGCGCTCACTGCCCGCTTTCCAGTCGGGAAACCTGTCGTGCCAGCTGCATTA
ATGAATCGGCCAACGCGCGGGGAGAGGCGGTTTGCGTATTGGGCGCTCTTCCGCTTCCTCGCTCACTGAC
TCGCTGCGCTCGGTCGTTCGGCTGCGGCGAGCGGTATCAGCTCACTCAAAGGCGGTAATACGGTTATCCA
CAGAATCAGGGGATAACGCAGGAAAGAACATGTGAGCAAAAGGCCAGCAAAAGGCCAGGAACCGTAAAAA
GGCCGCGTTGCTGGCGTTTTTCCATAGGCTCCGCCCCCCTGACGAGCATCACAAAAATCGACGCTCAAGT
CAGAGGTGGCGAAACCCGACAGGACTATAAAGATACCAGGCGTTTCCCCCTGGAAGCTCCCTCGTGCGCT
CTCCTGTTCCGACCCTGCCGCTTACCGGATACCTGTCCGCCTTTCTCCCTTCGGGAAGCGTGGCGCTTTC
TCATAGCTCACGCTGTAGGTATCTCAGTTCGGTGTAGGTCGTTCGCTCCAAGCTGGGCTGTGTGCACGAA
CCCCCCGTTCAGCCCGACCGCTGCGCCTTATCCGGTAACTATCGTCTTGAGTCCAACCCGGTAAGACACG
ACTTATCGCCACTGGCAGCAGCCACTGGTAACAGGATTAGCAGAGCGAGGTATGTAGGCGGTGCTACAGA
GTTCTTGAAGTGGTGGCCTAACTACGGCTACACTAGAAGAACAGTATTTGGTATCTGCGCTCTGCTGAAG
CCAGTTACCTTCGGAAAAAGAGTTGGTAGCTCTTGATCCGGCAAACAAACCACCGCTGGTAGCGGTGGTT
TTTTTGTTTGCAAGCAGCAGATTACGCGCAGAAAAAAAGGATCTCAAGAAGATCCTTTGATCTTTTCTAC
GGGGTCTGACGCTCAGTGGAACGAAAACTCACGTTAAGGGATTTTGGTCATGAGATTATCAAAAAGGATC
TTCACCTAGATCCTTTTAAATTAAAAATGAAGTTTTAAATCAATCTAAAGTATATATGAGTAAACTTGGT
CTGACAGTTACCAATGCTTAATCAGTGAGGCACCTATCTCAGCGATCTGTCTATTTCGTTCATCCATAGT
TGCCTGACTCCCCGTCGTGTAGATAACTACGATACGGGAGGGCTTACCATCTGGCCCCAGTGCTGCAATG
ATACCGCGAGACCCACGCTCACCGGCTCCAGATTTATCAGCAATAAACCAGCCAGCCGGAAGGGCCGAGC
GCAGAAGTGGTCCTGCAACTTTATCCGCCTCCATCCAGTCTATTAATTGTTGCCGGGAAGCTAGAGTAAG
TAGTTCGCCAGTTAATAGTTTGCGCAACGTTGTTGCCATTGCTACAGGCATCGTGGTGTCACGCTCGTCG
TTTGGTATGGCTTCATTCAGCTCCGGTTCCCAACGATCAAGGCGAGTTACATGATCCCCCATGTTGTGCA
AAAAAGCGGTTAGCTCCTTCGGTCCTCCGATCGTTGTCAGAAGTAAGTTGGCCGCAGTGTTATCACTCAT
GGTTATGGCAGCACTGCATAATTCTCTTACTGTCATGCCATCCGTAAGATGCTTTTCTGTGACTGGTGAG
TACTCAACCAAGTCATTCTGAGAATAGTGTATGCGGCGACCGAGTTGCTCTTGCCCGGCGTCAATACGGG
ATAATACCGCGCCACATAGCAGAACTTTAAAAGTGCTCATCATTGGAAAACGTTCTTCGGGGCGAAAACT
CTCAAGGATCTTACCGCTGTTGAGATCCAGTTCGATGTAACCCACTCGTGCACCCAACTGATCTTCAGCA
TCTTTTACTTTCACCAGCGTTTCTGGGTGAGCAAAAACAGGAAGGCAAAATGCCGCAAAAAAGGGAATAA
GGGCGACACGGAAATGTTGAATACTCATACTCTTCCTTTTTCAATATTATTGAAGCATTTATCAGGGTTA
TTGTCTCATGAGCGGATACATATTTGAATGTATTTAGAAAAATAAACAAATAGGGGTTCCGCGCACATTT
CCCCGAAAAGTGCCACCTGACGTCGACGGATC
Features (pLannotate 1.2.2; 22 found; start..end, strand, type, name):
     20..72      -  misc_feature   bom (fragment): basis of mobility region from pBR322
    227..606     +  enhancer       CMV enhancer: human cytomegalovirus immediate early enhancer
    607..810     +  promoter       CMV promoter: human cytomegalovirus (CMV) immediate early promoter
    806..839     +  LTR            5' LTR (truncated) (fragment): truncated 5' long terminal repeat (LTR) from HIV-1
    855..873     +  promoter       T7 promoter: promoter for bacteriophage T7 RNA polymerase
    984..3182    +  CDS            DSG3 (fragment): DSG3_HUMAN - Also known as CDHF6. Experimental evidence at protein level: Swiss-Prot protein existence level 1. Component of intercellular desmosome junctions. Involved in the interaction of plaque proteins and intermediate filaments mediating cell-cell adhesion. From Homo sapiens (Human).
   3168..3875    +  CDS            mTFP1: mTFP1 is a basic (constitutively fluorescent) cyan fluorescent protein published in 2006, derived from Clavularia sp.. It has low acid sensitivity.
   3996..4712    +  CDS            mVenus: mVenus is a basic (constitutively fluorescent) yellow fluorescent protein published in 2006, derived from Aequorea victoria. It is reported to be a rapidly-maturing monomer with moderate acid sensitivity.
   4763..4987    +  polyA_signal   bGH poly(A) signal: bovine growth hormone polyadenylation signal
   4991..5012    +  promoter       SV40 promoter (fragment): SV40 enhancer and early promoter
   5033..5461    +  rep_origin     f1 ori (sequence partly withheld): f1 bacteriophage origin of replication; arrow indicates direction of (+) strand synthesis
   5475..5804    +  promoter       SV40 promoter: SV40 enhancer and early promoter
   5871..6662    +  CDS            neo: KKA2_KLEPN - Also known as kan, nptII. Experimental evidence at protein level: Swiss-Prot protein existence level 1. Resistance to kanamycin, neomycin, paromomycin, ribostamycin, butirosin and gentamicin B. From Klebsiella pneumoniae.
   6686..6844    +  CDS            ble (fragment): BLE_KLEPN - Experimental evidence at protein level: Swiss-Prot protein existence level 1. Binding protein with a strong affinity to the bleomycin family of antibiotics. Binds to CL990; an antimitotic-antibiotic compound. From Klebsiella pneumoniae.
   6839..6960    +  polyA_signal   SV40 poly(A) signal: SV40 polyadenylation signal
   7033..7049    -  protein_bind   lac operator: The lac repressor binds to the lac operator to inhibit transcription in E. coli. This inhibition can be relieved by adding lactose or isopropyl-β-D-thiogalactopyranoside (IPTG). lac repressor encoded by lacI
   7057..7087    -  promoter       lac promoter: promoter for the E. coli lac operon
   7102..7123    -  protein_bind   CAP binding site: CAP binding activates transcription in the presence of cAMP. E. coli catabolite activator protein
   7136..7228    -  CDS            lacI (fragment): lac repressor; lacI; The lac repressor binds to the lac operator to inhibit transcription in E. coli. This inhibition can be relieved by adding lactose or isopropyl-β-D-thiogalactopyranoside (IPTG).
   7411..7999    -  rep_origin     ori: high-copy-number ColE1/pMB1/pBR322/pUC origin of replication
   8170..9030    -  CDS            AmpR: β-lactamase; bla; confers resistance to ampicillin, carbenicillin, and related antibiotics
   9031..9135    -  promoter       AmpR promoter: bla
