[The description below was written by a language model from this plasmid's Addgene catalogue record and pLannotate feature annotations shown in this document.]
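Description:
pcdna 3.1 DSG-3 Tailless Control is a 9.2 kb mammalian expression plasmid built on the pcDNA3.1 backbone. It encodes a truncated desmoglein-3 fused to a FRET-based tension sensor module (TSmod). In bacteria it replicates from a high-copy ColE1/pUC-type origin and is selected with ampicillin through the AmpR (β-lactamase) cassette. An f1 origin is also present. For mammalian cells, an SV40 early promoter drives the neomycin phosphotransferase gene followed by an SV40 polyadenylation signal, which allows G418 selection of stable transfectants.

The payload is transcribed from the CMV immediate-early enhancer and promoter and terminated by the bovine growth hormone poly(A) signal, with a T7 promoter lying upstream of the coding region. The catalogue lists the insert as mouse Dsg3. The automated annotation labels this region by its similarity to the human DSG3 protein, which most likely reflects homology matching rather than a different species of origin. The desmoglein-3 fragment runs directly into mTFP1, and after a short unannotated gap comes mVenus. This arrangement matches a TSmod, in which the donor and acceptor fluorophores are separated by a linker, presumably the elastic type typical of such sensors, so that FRET efficiency falls as mechanical load stretches the module.

In this construct the sensor is inserted at G726 and the downstream C-terminal cytoplasmic tail of desmoglein-3 is deleted. Without the tail, the module is no longer positioned between two load-bearing attachment points, so the protein should report FRET without responding to force. It therefore serves as the force-insensitive reference for a full-length DSG-3 tension sensor in studies of desmosomal cadherin tension, such as work on pemphigus vulgaris. The record notes that the construct was derived from a Flag-tagged DSG3 plasmid.
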