Addgene plasmid #182718: pcdna 3.1 DSG-3 Tailless Control
Purpose: expresses a truncated force-insensitive DSG-3 TSmod
Depositing lab: Daniel Conway. Depositing organization: Virginia Commonwealth University. Publication: Desmosomal cadherin tension loss in pemphigus vulgaris mediated by the inhibition of active RhoA at cell-cell adhesions. Jin X, Rosenbohm J, Kim E, Safa BT, Moghaddam AO, Seiffert-Sinha K, Leiker M, Jones E, Zhai H, Baddam SR, Minnick G, Huo Y, Wahl JK 3rd, Meng F, Huang C, Lim JY, Conway DE, Sinha AA, Yang R. iScience. 2025 Jul 9;28(8):113081. doi: 10.1016/j.isci.2025.113081. eCollection 2025 Aug 15. PubMed 40740498.
Backbone
  Vector backbone: pcdna 3.1
  Vector type: Mammalian Expression
  Selectable markers: Neomycin (select with G418)
Growth in bacteria
  Bacterial resistance: Ampicillin, 100 μg/mL
  Growth temperature: 37°C
  Growth strain: DH5alpha
  Copy number: High Copy
Gene/Insert
  Gene/Insert name: desmoglein-3 (alt name: DSG3)
  Species: M. musculus (mouse)
  Mutation: TSmod inserted at G726, downstream C-terminal tail of DSG-3 removed
  GenBank ID: NM_030596.4
  Entrez Gene: Dsg3 (a.k.a. bal)
Resource information
  A portion of this plasmid was derived from a plasmid made by: This construct was created from DSG3 Flag (received from Andrew Kowalczyk)
Terms and licenses: Academic/Nonprofit Terms; Industry Terms: Not Available to Industry
Depositor comments: Please visit https://doi.org/10.1101/2024.05.03.592394 for bioRxiv preprint.
How to cite: pcdna 3.1 DSG-3 Tailless Control was a gift from Daniel Conway (Addgene plasmid # 182718 ; http://n2t.net/addgene:182718 ; RRID:Addgene_182718)
